>Addgene plasmid #127459 | HA-MCPIP1 | addgene full sequence | sequence record 254042 | Addgene NGS Result
GACGGATCGGGAGATCTCCCGATCCCCTATGGTGCACTCTCAGTACAATCTGCTCTGATGCCGCATAGTT
AAGCCAGTATCTGCTCCCTGCTTGTGTGTTGGAGGTCGCTGAGTAGTGCGCGAGCAAAATTTAAGCTACA
ACAAGGCAAGGCTTGACCGACAATTGCATGAAGAATCTGCTTAGGGTTAGGCGTTTTGCGCTGCTTCGCG
ATGTACGGGCCAGATATACGCGTTGACATTGATTATTGACTAGTTATTAATAGTAATCAATTACGGGGTC
ATTAGTTCATAGCCCATATATGGAGTTCCGCGTTACATAACTTACGGTAAATGGCCCGCCTGGCTGACCG
CCCAACGACCCCCGCCCATTGACGTCAATAATGACGTATGTTCCCATAGTAACGCCAATAGGGACTTTCC
ATTGACGTCAATGGGTGGAGTATTTACGGTAAACTGCCCACTTGGCAGTACATCAAGTGTATCATATGCC
AAGTACGCCCCCTATTGACGTCAATGACGGTAAATGGCCCGCCTGGCATTATGCCCAGTACATGACCTTA
TGGGACTTTCCTACTTGGCAGTACATCTACGTATTAGTCATCGCTATTACCATGGTGATGCGGTTTTGGC
AGTACATCAATGGGCGTGGATAGCGGTTTGACTCACGGGGATTTCCAAGTCTCCACCCCATTGACGTCAA
TGGGAGTTTGTTTTGGCACCAAAATCAACGGGACTTTCCAAAATGTCGTAACAACTCCGCCCCATTGACG
CAAATGGGCGGTAGGCGTGTACGGTGGGAGGTCTATATAAGCAGAGCTCTCTGGCTAACTAGAGAACCCA
CTGCTTACTGGCTTATCGAAATTAATACGACTCACTATAGGGAGACCCAAGCTGGCTAGCGTTTAAACTT
AAGCTTGGTACCGAGCTCGGATCCATGTACCCTTATGATGTGCCAGATTATGCCTCTCCCGAATTCATGA
GTGGCCCCTGTGGAGAGAAGCCTGTCCTGGAAGCCAGCCCCACCATGAGTCTGTGGGAATTTGAGGACAG
CCACAGCCGTCAGGGCACCCCAAGGCCGGGTCAAGAGCTGGCCGCTGAGGAGGCCTCGGCCCTGGAACTG
CAGATGAAGGTGGACTTCTTCCGGAAGCTGGGCTATTCATCCACGGAGATCCACAGCGTCCTGCAGAAGC
TGGGCGTCCAGGCAGACACCAACACGGTGCTGGGTGAGCTGGTGAAACACGGGACAGCCACCGAGCGGGA
GCGCCAGACCTCACCGGACCCCTGCCCTCAGCTCCCTCTAGTCCCGCGGGGTGGTGGCACCCCTAAGGCT
CCCAACCTGGAGCCTCCACTCCCAGAAGAGGAAAAGGAGGGCAGCGACCTGAGACCAGTGGTCATCGATG
GGAGCAACGTGGCCATGAGCCATGGGAACAAGGAGGTCTTCTCCTGCCGGGGCATCCTGCTGGCAGTGAA
CTGGTTTCTGGAGCGGGGCCACACAGACATCACAGTGTTTGTGCCATCCTGGAGGAAGGAGCAGCCTCGG
CCCGACGTGCCCATCACAGACCAGCACATCCTGCGGGAACTGGAGAAGAAGAAGATCCTGGTGTTCACAC
CATCACGACGCGTGGGTGGCAAGCGGGTGGTGTGCTATGACGACAGATTCATTGTGAAGCTGGCCTACGA
GTCTGACGGGATCGTGGTTTCCAACGACACATACCGTGACCTCCAAGGCGAGCGGCAGGAGTGGAAGCGC
TTCATCGAGGAGCGGCTGCTCATGTACTCCTTCGTCAATGACAAGTTTATGCCCCCTGATGACCCACTGG
GCCGGCACGGGCCCAGCCTGGACAACTTCCTGCGTAAGAAGCCACTCACTTTGGAGCACAGGAAGCAGCC
GTGTCCCTATGGAAGGAAATGCACCTATGGGATCAAGTGCCGATTCTTCCACCCAGAGCGGCCAAGCTGC
CCCCAGCGCTCTGTGGCAGATGAGCTCCGTGCCAATGCTCTCCTCTCACCCCCCAGAGCCCCAAGCAAGG
ACAAAAATGGCCGGCGGCCTTCACCTTCATCCCAGTCCAGCTCTCTGCTAACAGAGAGTGAGCAGTGCAG
CCTGGATGGGAAGAAGCTGGGGGCCCAGGCATCCCCAGGGTCCCGCCAAGAGGGTCTAACACAGACCTAT
GCCCCATCAGGCAGGAGCCTCGCACCTAGCGGGGGCAGTGGCAGCAGCTTTGGGCCCACAGACTGGCTCC
CACAGACGCTGGACTCACTCCCGTACGTCTCCCAGGATTGCCTGGACTCGGGCATTGGCTCCCTGGAGAG
CCAGATGTCGGAACTTTGGGGGGTTCGAGGAGGAGGCCCTGGTGAGCCGGGCCCACCCCGAGCCCCTTAC
ACGGGCTACAGTCCCTATGGATCTGAGCTCCCAGCCACCGCAGCCTTCTCTGCCTTTGGCCGGGCCATGG
GTGCTGGCCACTTCAGTGTCCCTGCCGACTACCCACCCGCGCCCCCTGCCTTTCCACCTCGAGAGTACTG
GTCTGAACCATACCCACTGCCCCCACCCACATCAGTCCTTCAGGAGCCCCCAGTGCAGAGCCCAGGGGCT
GGCAGGAGCCCGTGGGGCAGGGCAGGCAGCCTGGCCAAGGAGCAGGCCAGCGTGTATACTAAGCTGTGTG
GTGTGTTTCCCCCGCACCTGGTGGAGGCTGTGATGGGGCGCTTCCCACAGCTCCTGGACCCCCAGCAGCT
GGCTGCCGAGATCCTCTCCTACAAGTCCCAGCACCCCAGTGAGTAAGTCGAGTCTAGAGGGCCCGTTTAA
ACCCGCTGATCAGCCTCGACTGTGCCTTCTAGTTGCCAGCCATCTGTTGTTTGCCCCTCCCCCGTGCCTT
CCTTGACCCTGGAAGGTGCCACTCCCACTGTCCTTTCCTAATAAAATGAGGAAATTGCATCGCATTGTCT
GAGTAGGTGTCATTCTATTCTGGGGGGTGGGGTGGGGCAGGACAGCAAGGGGGAGGATTGGGAAGACAAT
AGCAGGCATGCTGGGGATGCGGTGGGCTCTATGGCTTCTGAGGCGGAAAGAACCAGCTGGGGCTCTAGGG
GGTATCCCC
[124 nt withheld, positions 3090-3213]
C
[91 nt withheld, positions 3215-3305]
A
[49 nt withheld, positions 3307-3355]
CCTTTGACGTTGGAGTCCACGTTCTTT
[37 nt withheld, positions 3383-3419]
ACCCTATCTCGGTCTATTCTTTTGATTTATAAGGGATTTTGCCGATTTCGGCCTATTGGTTAAAAAATGA
GCTGATTTAACAAAAATTTAACGCGAATTAATTGTGGAATGTGTGTCAGTTAGGGTGTGGAAAGTCCCCA
GGCTCCCCAGCAGGCAGAAGTATGCAAAGCATGCATCTCAATTAGTCAGCAACCAGGTGTGGAAAGTCCC
CAGGCTCCCCAGCAGGCAGAAGTATGCAAAGCATGCATCTCAATTAGTCAGCAACCATAGTCCCGCCCCT
AACTCCGCCCATCCCGCCCCTAACTCCGCCCAGTTCCGCCCATTCTCCGCCCCATGGCTGACTAATTTTT
TTTATTTATGCAGAGGCCGAGGCCGCCTCTGCCTCTGAGCTATTCCAGAAGTAGTGAGGAGGCTTTTTTG
GAGGCCTAGGCTTTTGCAAAAAGCTCCCGGGAGCTTGTATATCCATTTTCGGATCTGATCAAGAGACAGG
ATGAGGATCGTTTCGCATGATTGAACAAGATGGATTGCACGCAGGTTCTCCGGCCGCTTGGGTGGAGAGG
CTATTCGGCTATGACTGGGCACAACAGACAATCGGCTGCTCTGATGCCGCCGTGTTCCGGCTGTCAGCGC
AGGGGCGCCCGGTTCTTTTTGTCAAGACCGACCTGTCCGGTGCCCTGAATGAACTGCAGGACGAGGCAGC
GCGGCTATCGTGGCTGGCCACGACGGGCGTTCCTTGCGCAGCTGTGCTCGACGTTGTCACTGAAGCGGGA
AGGGACTGGCTGCTATTGGGCGAAGTGCCGGGGCAGGATCTCCTGTCATCTCACCTTGCTCCTGCCGAGA
AAGTATCCATCATGGCTGATGCAATGCGGCGGCTGCATACGCTTGATCCGGCTACCTGCCCATTCGACCA
CCAAGCGAAACATCGCATCGAGCGAGCACGTACTCGGATGGAAGCCGGTCTTGTCGATCAGGATGATCTG
GACGAAGAGCATCAGGGGCTCGCGCCAGCCGAACTGTTCGCCAGGCTCAAGGCGCGCATGCCCGACGGCG
AGGATCTCGTCGTGACCCATGGCGATGCCTGCTTGCCGAATATCATGGTGGAAAATGGCCGCTTTTCTGG
ATTCATCGACTGTGGCCGGCTGGGTGTGGCGGACCGCTATCAGGACATAGCGTTGGCTACCCGTGATATT
GCTGAAGAGCTTGGCGGCGAATGGGCTGACCGCTTCCTCGTGCTTTACGGTATCGCCGCTCCCGATTCGC
AGCGCATCGCCTTCTATCGCCTTCTTGACGAGTTCTTCTGAGCGGGACTCTGGGGTTCGAAATGACCGAC
CAAGCGACGCCCAACCTGCCATCACGAGATTTCGATTCCACCGCCGCCTTCTATGAAAGGTTGGGCTTCG
GAATCGTTTTCCGGGACGCCGGCTGGATGATCCTCCAGCGCGGGGATCTCATGCTGGAGTTCTTCGCCCA
CCCCAACTTGTTTATTGCAGCTTATAATGGTTACAAATAAAGCAATAGCATCACAAATTTCACAAATAAA
GCATTTTTTTCACTGCATTCTAGTTGTGGTTTGTCCAAACTCATCAATGTATCTTATCATGTCTGTATAC
CGTCGACCTCTAGCTAGAGCTTGGCGTAATCATGGTCATAGCTGTTTCCTGTGTGAAATTGTTATCCGCT
CACAATTCCACACAACATACGAGCCGGAAGCATAAAGTGTAAAGCCTGGGGTGCCTAATGAGTGAGCTAA
CTCACATTAATTGCGTTGCGCTCACTGCCCGCTTTCCAGTCGGGAAACCTGTCGTGCCAGCTGCATTAAT
GAATCGGCCAACGCGCGGGGAGAGGCGGTTTGCGTATTGGGCGCTCTTCCGCTTCCTCGCTCACTGACTC
GCTGCGCTCGGTCGTTCGGCTGCGGCGAGCGGTATCAGCTCACTCAAAGGCGGTAATACGGTTATCCACA
GAATCAGGGGATAACGCAGGAAAGAACATGTGAGCAAAAGGCCAGCAAAAGGCCAGGAACCGTAAAAAGG
CCGCGTTGCTGGCGTTTTTCCATAGGCTCCGCCCCCCTGACGAGCATCACAAAAATCGACGCTCAAGTCA
GAGGTGGCGAAACCCGACAGGACTATAAAGATACCAGGCGTTTCCCCCTGGAAGCTCCCTCGTGCGCTCT
CCTGTTCCGACCCTGCCGCTTACCGGATACCTGTCCGCCTTTCTCCCTTCGGGAAGCGTGGCGCTTTCTC
ATAGCTCACGCTGTAGGTATCTCAGTTCGGTGTAGGTCGTTCGCTCCAAGCTGGGCTGTGTGCACGAACC
CCCCGTTCAGCCCGACCGCTGCGCCTTATCCGGTAACTATCGTCTTGAGTCCAACCCGGTAAGACACGAC
TTATCGCCACTGGCAGCAGCCACTGGTAACAGGATTAGCAGAGCGAGGTATGTAGGCGGTGCTACAGAGT
TCTTGAAGTGGTGGCCTAACTACGGCTACACTAGAAGAACAGTATTTGGTATCTGCGCTCTGCTGAAGCC
AGTTACCTTCGGAAAAAGAGTTGGTAGCTCTTGATCCGGCAAACAAACCACCGCTGGTAGCGGTGGTTTT
TTTGTTTGCAAGCAGCAGATTACGCGCAGAAAAAAAGGATCTCAAGAAGATCCTTTGATCTTTTCTACGG
GGTCTGACGCTCAGTGGAACGAAAACTCACGTTAAGGGATTTTGGTCATGAGATTATCAAAAAGGATCTT
CACCTAGATCCTTTTAAATTAAAAATGAAGTTTTAAATCAATCTAAAGTATATATGAGTAAACTTGGTCT
GACAGTTACCAATGCTTAATCAGTGAGGCACCTATCTCAGCGATCTGTCTATTTCGTTCATCCATAGTTG
CCTGACTCCCCGTCGTGTAGATAACTACGATACGGGAGGGCTTACCATCTGGCCCCAGTGCTGCAATGAT
ACCGCGAGACCCACGCTCACCGGCTCCAGATTTATCAGCAATAAACCAGCCAGCCGGAAGGGCCGAGCGC
AGAAGTGGTCCTGCAACTTTATCCGCCTCCATCCAGTCTATTAATTGTTGCCGGGAAGCTAGAGTAAGTA
GTTCGCCAGTTAATAGTTTGCGCAACGTTGTTGCCATTGCTACAGGCATCGTGGTGTCACGCTCGTCGTT
TGGTATGGCTTCATTCAGCTCCGGTTCCCAACGATCAAGGCGAGTTACATGATCCCCCATGTTGTGCAAA
AAAGCGGTTAGCTCCTTCGGTCCTCCGATCGTTGTCAGAAGTAAGTTGGCCGCAGTGTTATCACTCATGG
TTATGGCAGCACTGCATAATTCTCTTACTGTCATGCCATCCGTAAGATGCTTTTCTGTGACTGGTGAGTA
CTCAACCAAGTCATTCTGAGAATAGTGTATGCGGCGACCGAGTTGCTCTTGCCCGGCGTCAATACGGGAT
AATACCGCGCCACATAGCAGAACTTTAAAAGTGCTCATCATTGGAAAACGTTCTTCGGGGCGAAAACTCT
CAAGGATCTTACCGCTGTTGAGATCCAGTTCGATGTAACCCACTCGTGCACCCAACTGATCTTCAGCATC
TTTTACTTTCACCAGCGTTTCTGGGTGAGCAAAAACAGGAAGGCAAAATGCCGCAAAAAAGGGAATAAGG
GCGACACGGAAATGTTGAATACTCATACTCTTCCTTTTTCAATATTATTGAAGCATTTATCAGGGTTATT
GTCTCATGAGCGGATACATATTTGAATGTATTTAGAAAAATAAACAAATAGGGGTTCCGCGCACATTTCC
CCGAAAAGTGCCACCTGACGTC
Features (pLannotate 1.2.2; 20 found; start..end, strand, type, name):
     28..80      -  misc_feature   bom (fragment): basis of mobility region from pBR322
    235..614     +  enhancer       CMV enhancer: human cytomegalovirus immediate early enhancer
    615..818     +  promoter       CMV promoter: human cytomegalovirus (CMV) immediate early promoter
    814..847     +  LTR            5' LTR (truncated) (fragment): truncated 5' long terminal repeat (LTR) from HIV-1
    863..881     +  promoter       T7 promoter: promoter for bacteriophage T7 RNA polymerase
    977..2773    +  CDS            ZC3H12A: ZC12A_HUMAN - Also known as MCPIP From Homo sapiens (Human).
   2820..3044    +  polyA_signal   bGH poly(A) signal: bovine growth hormone polyadenylation signal
   3048..3069    +  promoter       SV40 promoter (fragment): SV40 enhancer and early promoter
   3090..3518    +  rep_origin     f1 ori (sequence partly withheld): f1 bacteriophage origin of replication; arrow indicates direction of (+) strand synthesis
   3530..3859    +  promoter       SV40 promoter: SV40 enhancer and early promoter
   3926..4717    +  CDS            neo: KKA2_KLEPN - Also known as kan, nptII. Experimental evidence at protein level: Swiss-Prot protein existence level 1. Resistance to kanamycin, neomycin, paromomycin, ribostamycin, butirosin and gentamicin B. From Klebsiella pneumoniae.
   4741..4899    +  CDS            ble (fragment): BLE_KLEPN - Experimental evidence at protein level: Swiss-Prot protein existence level 1. Binding protein with a strong affinity to the bleomycin family of antibiotics. Binds to CL990; an antimitotic-antibiotic compound. From Klebsiella pneumoniae.
   4894..5015    +  polyA_signal   SV40 poly(A) signal: SV40 polyadenylation signal
   5088..5104    -  protein_bind   lac operator: The lac repressor binds to the lac operator to inhibit transcription in E. coli. This inhibition can be relieved by adding lactose or isopropyl-β-D-thiogalactopyranoside (IPTG). lac repressor encoded by lacI
   5112..5142    -  promoter       lac promoter: promoter for the E. coli lac operon
   5157..5178    -  protein_bind   CAP binding site: CAP binding activates transcription in the presence of cAMP. E. coli catabolite activator protein
   5191..5283    -  CDS            lacI (fragment): lac repressor; lacI; The lac repressor binds to the lac operator to inhibit transcription in E. coli. This inhibition can be relieved by adding lactose or isopropyl-β-D-thiogalactopyranoside (IPTG).
   5466..6054    -  rep_origin     ori: high-copy-number ColE1/pMB1/pBR322/pUC origin of replication
   6225..7085    -  CDS            AmpR: β-lactamase; bla; confers resistance to ampicillin, carbenicillin, and related antibiotics
   7086..7190    -  promoter       AmpR promoter: bla
