[The description below was written by a language model from this plasmid's Addgene catalogue record and pLannotate feature annotations shown in this document.]
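Description:
HA-MCPIP1 is a mammalian expression plasmid built on the pcDNA3.1 backbone that carries the human ZC3H12A gene, encoding MCP-induced protein 1 (MCPIP1, also known as Regnase-1). The 1,797 bp coding sequence was inserted by restriction cloning between EcoRI and BamHI sites and sits downstream of the human cytomegalovirus immediate early enhancer and promoter, with the bovine growth hormone polyadenylation signal terminating the transcript. A T7 promoter lies between the CMV promoter and the insert, which in this backbone allows in vitro transcription or serves as a sequencing primer site. The catalogue lists an HA epitope tag fused to the protein for detection or immunoprecipitation. The tag is not annotated separately in the feature table and the record does not say at which terminus it lies.

In E. coli the plasmid is maintained at high copy from a ColE1/pUC-type origin and selected with ampicillin through the β-lactamase gene. An f1 origin is also present. For mammalian cells, an SV40 early promoter drives the neomycin phosphotransferase gene, followed by an SV40 poly(A) signal, permitting G418 selection of stable transfectants. The short HIV-1 LTR, ble, lacI and bom fragments reported by the automated annotation appear to be backbone remnants or partial matches rather than functional elements. The sequenced record is 7,221 nt, somewhat larger than the 6,583 bp total stated in the catalogue, and the record does not explain this difference. The stated purpose is expression of human MCPIP1 in mammalian cells, and the associated work concerns its deubiquitination of TRAF proteins and negative regulation of JNK and NF-κB signaling.
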