Addgene plasmid #127459: HA-MCPIP1
Purpose: Expressing human MCPIP1 in mammalian cells
Depositing lab: Mingui Fu. Depositing organization: University of Missouri at Kansas City. Publication: MCP-induced protein 1 deubiquitinates TRAF proteins and negatively regulates JNK and NF-kappaB signaling. Liang J, Saad Y, Lei T, Wang J, Qi D, Yang Q, Kolattukudy PE, Fu M. J Exp Med. 2010 Dec 20;207(13):2959-73. doi: 10.1084/jem.20092641. Epub 2010 Nov 29. PubMed 21115689.
Backbone
  Vector backbone: pcDNA3.1
  Backbone size w/o insert (bp): 4714
  Total vector size (bp): 6583
  Vector type: Mammalian Expression
  Selectable markers: Neomycin (select with G418)
Growth in bacteria
  Bacterial resistance: Ampicillin, 100 μg/mL
  Growth temperature: 37°C
  Growth strain: DH5alpha
  Copy number: High Copy
Gene/Insert
  Gene/Insert name: MCPIP1 (alt name: ZC3H12A)
  Species: H. sapiens (human)
  Insert size (bp): 1797
  Entrez Gene: ZC3H12A (a.k.a. MCPIP, MCPIP-1, MCPIP1, Reg1, dJ423B22.1)
  Promoter: CMV
  Tag / fusion protein: HA
  Cloning method: Restriction Enzyme; 5′ cloning site ECoRI (unknown if destroyed); 3′ cloning site BamHI (unknown if destroyed)
  Sequencing primers: 5′ unknnown; 3′ Unknown
Terms and licenses: Academic/Nonprofit Terms; Industry Terms: Not Available to Industry
How to cite: HA-MCPIP1 was a gift from Mingui Fu (Addgene plasmid # 127459 ; http://n2t.net/addgene:127459 ; RRID:Addgene_127459)
