>Addgene plasmid #127459 | HA-MCPIP1 | depositor partial sequence | sequence record 244051 | Coding sequence
ATGAGTGGCCCCTGTGGAGAGAAGCCTGTCCTGGAAGCCAGCCCCACCATGAGTCTGTGGGAATTTGAGG
ACAGCCACAGCCGTCAGGGCACCCCAAGGCCGGGTCAAGAGCTGGCCGCTGAGGAGGCCTCGGCCCTGGA
ACTGCAGATGAAGGTGGACTTCTTCCGGAAGCTGGGCTATTCATCCACGGAGATCCACAGCGTCCTGCAG
AAGCTGGGCGTCCAGGCAGACACCAACACGGTGCTGGGTGAGCTGGTGAAACACGGGACAGCCACCGAGC
GGGAGCGCCAGACCTCACCGGACCCCTGCCCTCAGCTCCCTCTAGTCCCGCGGGGTGGTGGCACCCCTAA
GGCTCCCAACCTGGAGCCTCCACTCCCAGAAGAGGAAAAGGAGGGCAGCGACCTGAGACCAGTGGTCATC
GATGGGAGCAACGTGGCCATGAGCCATGGGAACAAGGAGGTCTTCTCCTGCCGGGGCATCCTGCTGGCAG
TGAACTGGTTTCTGGAGCGGGGCCACACAGACATCACAGTGTTTGTGCCATCCTGGAGGAAGGAGCAGCC
TCGGCCCGACGTGCCCATCACAGACCAGCACATCCTGCGGGAACTGGAGAAGAAGAAGATCCTGGTGTTC
ACACCATCACGACGCGTGGGTGGCAAGCGGGTGGTGTGCTATGACGACAGATTCATTGTGAAGCTGGCCT
ACGAGTCTGACGGGATCGTGGTTTCCAACGACACATACCGTGACCTCCAAGGCGAGCGGCAGGAGTGGAA
GCGCTTCATCGAGGAGCGGCTGCTCATGTACTCCTTCGTCAATGACAAGTTTATGCCCCCTGATGACCCA
CTGGGCCGGCACGGGCCCAGCCTGGACAACTTCCTGCGTAAGAAGCCACTCACTTTGGAGCACAGGAAGC
AGCCGTGTCCCTATGGAAGGAAATGCACCTATGGGATCAAGTGCCGATTCTTCCACCCAGAGCGGCCAAG
CTGCCCCCAGCGCTCTGTGGCAGATGAGCTCCGTGCCAATGCTCTCCTCTCACCCCCCAGAGCCCCAAGC
AAGGACAAAAATGGCCGGCGGCCTTCACCTTCATCCCAGTCCAGCTCTCTGCTAACAGAGAGTGAGCAGT
GCAGCCTGGATGGGAAGAAGCTGGGGGCCCAGGCATCCCCAGGGTCCCGCCAAGAGGGTCTAACACAGAC
CTATGCCCCATCAGGCAGGAGCCTCGCACCTAGCGGGGGCAGTGGCAGCAGCTTTGGGCCCACAGACTGG
CTCCCACAGACGCTGGACTCACTCCCGTACGTCTCCCAGGATTGCCTGGACTCGGGCATTGGCTCCCTGG
AGAGCCAGATGTCGGAACTTTGGGGGGTTCGAGGAGGAGGCCCTGGTGAGCCGGGCCCACCCCGAGCCCC
TTACACGGGCTACAGTCCCTATGGATCTGAGCTCCCAGCCACCGCAGCCTTCTCTGCCTTTGGCCGGGCC
ATGGGTGCTGGCCACTTCAGTGTCCCTGCCGACTACCCACCCGCGCCCCCTGCCTTTCCACCTCGAGAGT
ACTGGTCTGAACCATACCCACTGCCCCCACCCACATCAGTCCTTCAGGAGCCCCCAGTGCAGAGCCCAGG
GGCTGGCAGGAGCCCGTGGGGCAGGGCAGGCAGCCTGGCCAAGGAGCAGGCCAGCGTGTATACTAAGCTG
TGTGGTGTGTTTCCCCCGCACCTGGTGGAGGCTGTGATGGGGCGCTTCCCACAGCTCCTGGACCCCCAGC
AGCTGGCTGCCGAGATCCTCTCCTACAAGTCCCAGCACCCCAGTGAGTAAGCT
